Addgene plasmid #29059: pEMS1143
Purpose: Pleiades (Ple) MiniPromoter expression pattern described in Portales-Casamar et al., PNAS, 2010 (PMID: 20807748).
Depositing lab: Elizabeth Simpson. Depositing organization: University of British Columbia. Publication: A regulatory toolbox of MiniPromoters to drive selective expression in the brain. Portales-Casamar E, Swanson DJ, Liu L, de Leeuw CN, Banks KG, Ho Sui SJ, Fulton DL, Ali J, Amirabbasi M, Arenillas DJ, Babyak N, Black SF, Bonaguro RJ, Brauer E, Candido TR, Castellarin M, Chen J, Chen Y, Cheng JC, Chopra V, Docking TR, Dreolini L, D'Souza CA, Flynn EK, Glenn R, Hatakka K, Hearty TG, Imanian B, Jiang S, Khorasan-zadeh S, Komljenovic I, Laprise S, Liao NY, Lim JS, Lithwick S, Liu F, Liu J, Lu M, McConechy M, McLeod AJ, Milisavljevic M, Mis J, O'Connor K, Palma B, Palmquist DL, Schmouth JF, Swanson MI, Tam B, Ticoll A, Turner JL, Varhol R, Vermeulen J, Watkins RF, Wilson G, Wong BK, Wong SH, Wong TY, Yang GS, Ypsilanti AR, Jones SJ, Holt RA, Goldowitz D, Wasserman WW, Simpson EM. Proc Natl Acad Sci U S A. 2010 Sep 21. 107(38):16589-94. 10.1073/pnas.1009158107 PubMed 20807748.
Backbone
  Vector backbone: pEMS1307
  Backbone size w/o insert (bp): 16482
  Vector type: Pleiades Promoter Project [sic, Pleaides Plieades]
Growth in bacteria
  Bacterial resistance: Ampicillin, 100 μg/mL
  Growth temperature: 37°C
  Growth strain: DH5alpha
  Growth instructions: DH10B
  Copy number: High Copy
Gene/Insert
  Gene/Insert name: Ple3 (alt names: ADORA2A; Adenosine A2a receptor)
  Species: H. sapiens (human)
  Insert size (bp): 1801
  Entrez Gene: ADORA2A (a.k.a. A2aR, ADORA2, RDC8)
  Tag / fusion protein: EGFP-NLS (C terminal on backbone)
  Cloning method: Restriction Enzyme; 5′ cloning site AscI (unknown if destroyed); 3′ cloning site AscI (unknown if destroyed)
  Sequencing primers: 5′ Unknown
Terms and licenses: Academic/Nonprofit Terms; Industry Terms: Not Available to Industry
How to cite: pEMS1143 was a gift from Elizabeth Simpson (Addgene plasmid # 29059 ; http://n2t.net/addgene:29059 ; RRID:Addgene_29059)
