[The description below was written by a language model from this plasmid's Addgene catalogue record.]
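Description:
pEMS1143 is a Pleiades Promoter Project plasmid built on the large pEMS1307 backbone (about 16.5 kb without insert). It carries the human MiniPromoter Ple3, an approximately 1.8 kb regulatory insert derived from the ADORA2A (adenosine A2a receptor) locus. The insert was introduced by restriction cloning into an AscI site, so AscI is recorded at both the 5′ and 3′ junctions; whether those sites survive is not stated. The plasmid is maintained in E. coli as a high-copy construct under ampicillin selection. No feature table is supplied, so the origin of replication and any other backbone elements, including sequences relevant to delivery into mammalian cells or mice, cannot be described from this record.

The insert here is a promoter rather than a coding sequence. The entry lists EGFP-NLS as a C-terminal element on the backbone, which in this context means that a nuclear-localised enhanced green fluorescent protein reporter lies downstream of the cloning site and is placed under Ple3 control. The nuclear localisation signal concentrates fluorescence in the nucleus, which makes individual expressing cells easier to identify and count in tissue. MiniPromoters of this series are compact assemblies of human regulatory sequence designed to drive selective, region- or cell-type-restricted expression in the brain. The stated purpose of pEMS1143 is to document the expression pattern of Ple3 as reported in the associated toolbox study. It therefore serves as a reporter construct for characterising ADORA2A-derived promoter activity and as a source of the Ple3 element for driving other payloads.
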