>Addgene plasmid #29059 | pEMS1143 | addgene partial sequence | sequence record 39624 | EGFP-N 5'-CGTCGCCGTCCAGCTCGACCAG-3'
ACCATGGTGGCGGAAGTTCCTATACCTTTTGAAGAATAGGAACTTCGGAATAGGAACTTCGGCGCGCCAG
GCTCAGCACGGACGCGGGCTGGGCCAGCTCACGGTCCATTGCTGCAGCCCAGCCGCCCGCCTGGCTCCCA
GCCCGGCCCAGGCGGAGGGGCCCAGACCCCTGAGCCCCTTCCTCACAGGAGCCAAGTGCAGCCCTGCTGG
GGCGCTCTCCAAGGGCTTTTTCACAGAGGACTCTGAGTCTCCTGAAACCAGGCCCTCTGCAGGGGTTCTG
GCAGCAGCATCATGGCTCAGCCCAGCTTCAGGGTTCCTGAGGCACCTGCAAAGGGACAGCCGATGAGAAG
CTGAACCATCTGCAGAGGGCGAGCCCTGCGGAAAGTGCCACCCCTTACCCCACACTTGGCCCCCTGAAGA
CCCTATAGTTTCAGATCCCACCCTACCCACAGGCCAGGTGTCAGCCTGAGGATGGCCCCTGACCCCGCCT
AGCCCCATGCCCTGCCTGGTCTGCTGTGGTCATAGCCAGGAGGCGAGAGAGGTGGGAATTTGACCCTCAC
TTTAGAGGAGGACACCCAGAGAAGTCACTGAGCAAGGCTGGTTCCCCTGGTCCAATAGAATTCCCGCTGA
GACTCCCACACAAACCCCTCCCAAGGAGGCAGCCCCTT
