>Addgene plasmid #29059 | pEMS1143 | addgene partial sequence | sequence record 39779 | pEMS1307-fwd 5'-ccgcacgtctaagaaaccat-3'
AAATAGGCGTATCACGAGGCCCTTTCGTCTTCAAGAATTAATTCCGATCATATTCAATAACCCTTAATGA
ATTCGAGCTCCTAGGCCGGCCACGCGTGGCGCGCCGGCTGCCCGAGTCCACGTGAAAGGCAGCCTCTGAC
CTCTTGTCCCCAGGCAGGTGGTGGCGGCTGGCAACACACTCATAGGGCCCCATGAGGGTTCAGGATTGGA
GGGGGTAGATTTGGGGGCCTCTTAGCTCTCAAAGAGGGGCAATTTAACGGGCAGAGGTCCATTTGGATCC
AGACCATTCACAGGCTCGAAGGGGACACTGGGAGTTGGGGCTGGGCTCAGGCCTGCTGGGGAACCAAAAC
TTCTGCTTCTGAGGGGTGTCAGTAATTCCATTTTGACTCTGGGGGAGCCATTTTAAATCTGTTTATTTCC
TTCTCATAGAATCATGGGTGAGAGCTGGCATGGCCCCTAGAGGTCATTTGGGGTCCAGCTGCCTCACCGT
ATCAATGAGGAAACTGAGGCCCAGAAAAGAAAAGCATTTTTGCCCAGAGTCCCTCAGTGAGTCCTGGTTC
CGTACCTGCTTTCTGCCAGG
